>Addgene plasmid #138178 | H516 SONIC KrasG12D-IRES-luciferase donor | addgene full sequence | sequence record 275138 | Addgene NGS Result
CACGTTGTGAGTTGGATAGTTGTGGAAAGAGTCAAATGGCTCTCCTCAAGCGTATTCAACAAGGGGCTGA
AGGATGCCCAGAAGGTACCCCATTGTATGGGATCTGATCTGGGGCCTCGGTACACATGCTTTACATGTGT
TTAGTCGAGGTTAAAAAAACGTCTAGGCCCCCCGAACCACGGGGACGTGGTTTTCCTTTGAAAAACACGA
TGATAATATGGCCACAACCATGACTGAGTATAAACTTGTGGTGGTTGGAGCTGATGGCGTAGGCAAGAGC
GCCTTGACGATACAGCTAATTCAGAATCACTTTGTGGATGAGTACGACCCTACGATAGAAGACTCCTACA
GGAAACAAGTAGTAATTGATGGAGAAACCTGTCTCTTGGATATTCTCGACACAGCAGGTCAAGAGGAGTA
CAGTGCAATGAGGGACCAGTACATGAGAACTGGGGAGGGCTTTCTTTGTGTATTTGCCATAAATAATACT
AAATCATTTGAAGATATTCACCATTATAGAGAACAAATTAAAAGAGTAAAGGACTCTGAAGATGTGCCTA
TGGTCCTGGTAGGGAATAAGTGTGATTTGCCTTCTAGAACAGTAGACACGAAACAGGCTCAGGAGTTAGC
AAGGAGTTACGGGATTCCGTTCATTGAGACCTCAGCAAAGACAAGACAGGGTGTTGACGATGCCTTCTAT
ACATTAGTCCGAGAAATTCGAAAACATAAAGAAAAGATGAGCAAAGATGGGAAGAAGAAGAAGAAGAAGT
CAAGGACAAGGTGTACAGTTATGTGAGTCGAGGTTAACGAATTCCGCCCCCCCCCCTAACGTTACTGGCC
GAAGCCGCTTGGAATAAGGCCGGTGTGCGTTTGTCTATATGTTATTTTCCACCATATTGCCGTCTTTTGG
CAATGTGAGGGCCCGGAAACCTGGCCCTGTCTTCTTGACGAGCATTCCTAGGGGTCTTTCCCCTCTCGCC
AAAGGAATGCAAGGCCTGTTGAATGTCGTGAAGGAAGCAGTTCCTCTGGAAGCTTCTTGAAGACAAACAA
CGTCTGTAGCGACCCTTTGCAGGCAGCGGAACCCCCCACCTGGCGACAGGTGCCTCTGCGGCCAAAAGCC
ACGTGTATAAGATACACCTGCAAAGGCGGCACAACCCCAGTGCCACGTTGTGAGTTGGATAGTTGTGGAA
AGAGTCAAATGGCTCTCCTCAAGCGTATTCAACAAGGGGCTGAAGGATGCCCAGAAGGTACCCCATTGTA
TGGGATCTGATCTGGGGCCTCGGTGCACATGCTTTACATGTGTTTAGTCGAGGTTAAAAAAACGTCTAGG
CCCCCCGAACCACGGGGACGTGGTTTTCCTTTGAAAAACACGATGATAATATGGCCACAACCATGGAAGA
CGCCAAAAACATAAAGAAAGGCCCGGCGCCATTCTATCCGCTGGAAGATGGAACCGCTGGAGAGCAACTG
CATAAGGCTATGAAGAGATACGCCCTGGTTCCTGGAACAATTGCTTTTACAGATGCACATATCGAGGTGG
ACATCACTTACGCTGAGTACTTCGAAATGTCCGTTCGGTTGGCAGAAGCTATGAAACGATATGGGCTGAA
TACAAATCACAGAATCGTCGTATGCAGTGAAAACTCTCTTCAATTCTTTATGCCGGTGTTGGGCGCGTTA
TTTATCGGAGTTGCAGTTGCGCCCGCGAACGACATTTATAATGAACGTGAATTGCTCAACAGTATGGGCA
TTTCGCAGCCTACCGTGGTGTTCGTTTCCAAAAAGGGGTTGCAAAAAATTTTGAACGTGCAAAAAAAGCT
CCCAATCATCCAAAAAATTATTATCATGGATTCTAAAACGGATTACCAGGGATTTCAGTCGATGTACACG
TTCGTCACATCTCATCTACCTCCCGGTTTTAATGAATACGATTTTGTGCCAGAGTCCTTCGATAGGGACA
AGACAATTGCACTGATCATGAACTCCTCTGGATCTACTGGTCTGCCTAAAGGTGTCGCTCTGCCTCATAG
GACTGCCTGCGTGAGATTCTCGCATGCCAGAGATCCTATTTTTGGCAATCAAATCATTCCGGATACTGCG
ATTTTAAGTGTTGTTCCATTCCATCACGGTTTTGGAATGTTTACTACACTCGGATATTTGATATGTGGAT
TTCGAGTCGTCTTAATGTATAGATTTGAAGAAGAGCTGTTTCTGAGGAGCCTTCAGGATTACAAGATTCA
AAGTGTGCTGCTGGTGCCAACCCTATTCTCCTTCTTCGCCAAAAGCACTCTGATTGACAAATACGATTTA
TCTAATTTACACGAAATTGCTTCTGGTGGCGCTCCCCTCTCTAAGGAAGTCGGGGAAGCGGTTGCCAAGA
GGTTCCATCTGCCAGGTATCAGGCAAGGATATGGGCTCACTGAGACTACATCAGCTATTCTGATTACACC
CGGGGGGGATGATAAACCGGGCGCGGTCGGTAAAGTTGTTCCATTTTTTGAAGCGAAGGTTGTGGATCTG
GATACCGGGAAAACGCTGGGCGTTAATCAAAGAGGCGAACTGTGTGTGAGAGGTCCTATGATTATGTCCG
GTTATGTAAACAATCCGGAAGCGACCAACGCCTTGATTGACAAGGATGGATGGCTACATTCTGGAGACAT
AGCTTACTGGGACGAAGACGAACACTTCTTCATCGTTGACCGCCTGAAGTCTCTGATTAAGTACAAAGGC
TATCAGGTGGCTCCCGCTGAATTGGAATCCATCTTGCTCCAACACCCCAACATCTTCGACGCAGGTGTCG
CAGGTCTTCCCGACGATGACGCCGGTGAACTTCCCGCCGCCGTTGTTGTTTTGGAGCACGGAAAGACGAT
GACGGAAAAAGAGATCGTGGATTACGTCGCCAGTCAAGTAACAACCGCGAAAAAGTTGCGCGGAGGAGTT
GTGTTTGTGGACGAAGTACCGAAAGGTCTTACCGGAAAACTCGACGCAAGAAAAATCAGAGAGATCCTCA
TAAAGGCCAAGAAGGGCGGAAAGATCGCCGTGTAATTCTAGGATCCGTCGACATGCATCGATGATCTAGA
GCTCGCTAATCAGCCTCGACTGTGCCTTCTAGTTGCCAGCTATCTGTTGTTTGCCCCTCCCCCGTGCCTT
CCTTGACCCTGGAAGGTGCCACTCCCACTGTCCTTTCCTAATAAAATGAGGAAATTGCATCGCATTGTCT
GAGTAGGTGTCATTCTATTCTGGGGGGTGGGGTGGGGCAGGACAGCAAGGGGGAGGATTGGGAAGACAAT
AGCAGGCATGCTGGGGATGCGGTGGGCTCTATGGATAACTTCGTATAGCATACATTATACGAAGTTATCG
GAACCCTTAATGTCGAGGGGGGGCCCGGTACCAGCTTTTGTTCCCTTTAGTGAGGGTTAATTTCGAGCTT
GGCGTAATCATGGTCATAGCTGTTTCCTGTGTGAAATTGTTATCCGCTCACAATTCCACACAACATACGA
GCCGGAAGCATAAAGTGTAAAGCCTGGGGTGCCTAATGAGTGAGCTAACTCACATTAATTGCGTTGCGCT
CACTGCCCGCTTTCCAGTCGGGAAACCTGTCGTGCCAGCTGCATTAATGAATCGGCCAACGCGCGGGGAG
AGGCGGTTTGCGTATTGGGCGCTCTTCCGCTTCCTCGCTCACTGACTCGCTGCGCTCGGTCGTTCGGCTG
CGGCGAGCGGTATCAGCTCACTCAAAGGCGGTAATACGGTTATCCACAGAATCAGGGGATAACGCAGGAA
AGAACATGTGAGCAAAAGGCCAGCAAAAGGCCAGGAACCGTAAAAAGGCCGCGTTGCTGGCGTTTTTCCA
TAGGCTCCGCCCCCCTGACGAGCATCACAAAAATCGACGCTCAAGTCAGAGGTGGCGAAACCCGACAGGA
CTATAAAGATACCAGGCGTTTCCCCCTGGAAGCTCCCTCGTGCGCTCTCCTGTTCCGACCCTGCCGCTTA
CCGGATACCTGTCCGCCTTTCTCCCTTCGGGAAGCGTGGCGCTTTCTCATAGCTCACGCTGTAGGTATCT
CAGTTCGGTGTAGGTCGTTCGCTCCAAGCTGGGCTGTGTGCACGAACCCCCCGTTCAGCCCGACCGCTGC
GCCTTATCCGGTAACTATCGTCTTGAGTCCAACCCGGTAAGACACGACTTATCGCCACTGGCAGCAGCCA
CTGGTAACAGGATTAGCAGAGCGAGGTATGTAGGCGGTGCTACAGAGTTCTTGAAGTGGTGGCCTAACTA
CGGCTACACTAGAAGAACAGTATTTGGTATCTGCGCTCTGCTGAAGCCAGTTACCTTCGGAAAAAGAGTT
GGTAGCTCTTGATCCGGCAAACAAACCACCGCTGGTAGCGGTGGTTTTTTTGTTTGCAAGCAGCAGATTA
CGCGCAGAAAAAAAGGATCTCAAGAAGATCCTTTGATCTTTTCTACGGGGTCTGACGCTCAGTGGAACGA
AAACTCACGTTAAGGGATTTTGGTCATGAGATTATCAAAAAGGATCTTCACCTAGATCCTTTTAAATTAA
AAATGAAGTTTTAAATCAATCTAAAGTATATATGAGTAAACTTGGTCTGACAGTTACCAATGCTTAATCA
GTGAGGCACCTATCTCAGCGATCTGTCTATTTCGTTCATCCATAGTTGCCTGACTCCCCGTCGTGTAGAT
AACTACGATACGGGAGGGCTTACCATCTGGCCCCAGTGCTGCAATGATACCGCGAGACCCACGCTCACCG
GCTCCAGATTTATCAGCAATAAACCAGCCAGCCGGAAGGGCCGAGCGCAGAAGTGGTCCTGCAACTTTAT
CCGCCTCCATCCAGTCTATTAATTGTTGCCGGGAAGCTAGAGTAAGTAGTTCGCCAGTTAATAGTTTGCG
CAACGTTGTTGCCATTGCTACAGGCATCGTGGTGTCACGCTCGTCGTTTGGTATGGCTTCATTCAGCTCC
GGTTCCCAACGATCAAGGCGAGTTACATGATCCCCCATGTTGTGCAAAAAAGCGGTTAGCTCCTTCGGTC
CTCCGATCGTTGTCAGAAGTAAGTTGGCCGCAGTGTTATCACTCATGGTTATGGCAGCACTGCATAATTC
TCTTACTGTCATGCCATCCGTAAGATGCTTTTCTGTGACTGGTGAGTACTCAACCAAGTCATTCTGAGAA
TAGTGTATGCGGCGACCGAGTTGCTCTTGCCCGGCGTCAATACGGGATAATACCGCGCCACATAGCAGAA
CTTTAAAAGTGCTCATCATTGGAAAACGTTCTTCGGGGCGAAAACTCTCAAGGATCTTACCGCTGTTGAG
ATCCAGTTCGATGTAACCCACTCGTGCACCCAACTGATCTTCAGCATCTTTTACTTTCACCAGCGTTTCT
GGGTGAGCAAAAACAGGAAGGCAAAATGCCGCAAAAAAGGGAATAAGGGCGACACGGAAATGTTGAATAC
TCATACTCTTCCTTTTTCAATATTATTGAAGCATTTATCAGGGTTATTGTCTCATGAGCGGATACATATT
TGAATGTATTTAGAAAAATAAACAAATAGGGGTTCCGCGCACATTTCCCCGAAAAGTGCCACCTAAATTG
TAAGCGTTAATATTTTGTTAAAATTCGCGTTAAATTTTTGTTAAATCAGCTCATTTTTTAACCAATAGGC
CGAAATCGGCAAAATCCCTTATAAATCAAAAGAATAGACCGAGATAGGGT
[37 nt withheld, positions 5721-5757]
AAAGAACGTGGACTCCAACGTCAAAGG
[49 nt withheld, positions 5785-5833]
T
[91 nt withheld, positions 5835-5925]
G
[124 nt withheld, positions 5927-6050]
CCCATTCGCCATTCAGGCTGCGCAACTGTTGGGAAGGGCGATCGGTGCGGGCCTCTTCGCTATTACGCCA
GCTGGCGAAAGGGGGATGTGCTGCAAGGCGATTAAGTTGGGTAACGCCAGGGTTTTCCCAGTCACGACGT
TGTAAAACGACGGCCAGTGAATTGTAATACGACTCACTATAGGGCGAATTGGAGCTCCACCGCGGTGGCG
GCCGCTCTAGAACTAGTGGATCCGAGATCGAGTGCCGCATCACCGGCAATTGACGCGTGCTCCTCTCCCT
CCCCCCCCCCTAACGTTACTGGCCGAAGCCGCTTGGAATAAGGCCGGTGTGCGTTTGTCTATATGTTATT
TTCCACCATATTGCCGTCTTTTGGCAATGTGAGGGCCCGGAAACCTGGCCCTGTCTTCTTGACGAGCATT
CCTAGGGGTCTTTCCCCTCTCGCCAAAGGAATGCAAGGTCTGTTGAATGTCGTGAAGGAAGCAGTTCCTC
TGGAAGCTTCTTGAAGACAAACAACGTCTGTAGCGACCCTTTGCAGGCAGCGGAACCCCCCACCTGGCGA
CAGGTGCCTCTGCGGCCAAAAGCCACGTGTATAAGATACACCTGCAAAGGCGGCACAACCCCAGTGC
Features (pLannotate 1.2.2; 20 found; start..end, strand, type, name):
    230..793     +  CDS            KRAS: RASK_MELGA - Experimental evidence at protein level: Swiss-Prot protein existence level 1. Ras proteins bind GDP/GTP and possess intrinsic GTPase activity. Plays an important role in the regulation of cell proliferation. May play a role in promoting oncogenic events by inducing transcriptional silencing of tumor suppressor genes (TSGs). From Meleagris gallopavo (Wild turkey).
    817..1392    +  misc_feature   IRES2: internal ribosome entry site (IRES) of the encephalomyocarditis virus (EMCV)
   1393..3045    +  CDS            luciferase: firefly luciferase; luc+; enhanced luc+ version of the luciferase gene
   3100..3324    +  polyA_signal   bGH poly(A) signal: bovine growth hormone polyadenylation signal
   3325..3358    +  protein_bind   loxP: Cre-mediated recombination occurs in the 8-bp core sequence (GCATACAT). Cre recombinase
   3373..3392    +  misc_feature   MCS (fragment): pBluescript multiple cloning site
   3404..3422    -  promoter       T3 promoter: promoter for bacteriophage T3 RNA polymerase
   3467..3483    -  protein_bind   lac operator: The lac repressor binds to the lac operator to inhibit transcription in E. coli. This inhibition can be relieved by adding lactose or isopropyl-β-D-thiogalactopyranoside (IPTG). lac repressor encoded by lacI
   3491..3521    -  promoter       lac promoter: promoter for the E. coli lac operon
   3536..3557    -  protein_bind   CAP binding site: CAP binding activates transcription in the presence of cAMP. E. coli catabolite activator protein
   3570..3662    -  CDS            lacI (fragment): lac repressor; lacI; The lac repressor binds to the lac operator to inhibit transcription in E. coli. This inhibition can be relieved by adding lactose or isopropyl-β-D-thiogalactopyranoside (IPTG).
   3845..4433    -  rep_origin     ori: high-copy-number ColE1/pMB1/pBR322/pUC origin of replication
   4604..5464    -  CDS            AmpR: β-lactamase; bla; confers resistance to ampicillin, carbenicillin, and related antibiotics
   5465..5569    -  promoter       AmpR promoter: bla
   5622..6050    -  rep_origin     f1 ori (sequence partly withheld): f1 bacteriophage origin of replication; arrow indicates direction of (+) strand synthesis
   6055..6212    -  CDS            lacZα (fragment): LacZα fragment of β-galactosidase; lacZ fragment
   6215..6233    +  promoter       T7 promoter: promoter for bacteriophage T7 RNA polymerase
   6242..6283    +  misc_feature   MCS (fragment): pBluescript multiple cloning site
   6284..6308    +  CDS            CopGFP (fragment): green fluorescent protein 2 from Pontellina plumata, also known as ppluGFP2 (Shagin et al., 2004)
   6322..229     +  misc_feature   IRES2 (across the origin): internal ribosome entry site (IRES) of the encephalomyocarditis virus (EMCV)
