[The description below was written by a language model from this plasmid's Addgene catalogue record and pLannotate feature annotations shown in this document.]
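Description:
H516 SONIC KrasG12D-IRES-luciferase donor is a promoterless NHEJ knock-in donor plasmid built on the "single cut NH-donor" backbone and used in the CRISPR-SONIC system for targeted somatic oncogene knock-in and in vivo cancer modeling. The bacterial portion is pBluescript-like: a high-copy ColE1/pUC origin, an f1 origin, an ampicillin resistance gene with its own promoter, and remnants of the lacZα/lac promoter region flanked by T7 and T3 promoters and fragments of the multiple cloning site.

The payload is a bicistronic cassette preceded by its own internal ribosome entry site. An EMCV IRES (annotated across the sequence origin) sits directly upstream of the Kras coding sequence. The automated annotation matched this sequence to a turkey KRAS homolog, but the catalogue identifies it as mouse Kras carrying the oncogenic G12D mutation. A second EMCV IRES follows and drives translation of firefly luciferase (luc+), and the unit ends with a bovine growth hormone polyadenylation signal and a single loxP site. No mammalian promoter is annotated. This fits a design in which the linearized donor is inserted by non-homologous end joining into a Cas9-cut, actively transcribed genomic locus, so that the host transcript supplies expression and the leading IRES allows translation of KrasG12D. The short CopGFP fragment just upstream of the first IRES may correspond to the nuclease target used for the backbone's single cut, although the record does not say so, and it does not name the genomic target locus. Co-expressed luciferase should allow cells carrying the oncogene knock-in to be followed by bioluminescence imaging.
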