Addgene plasmid #138178: H516 SONIC KrasG12D-IRES-luciferase donor
Purpose: CRISPR SONIC: Kras G12D luciferase donor plasmid.
Depositing lab: Wen Xue. Depositing organization: University of Massachusetts, Worcester. Publication: CRISPR-SONIC: targeted somatic oncogene knock-in enables rapid in vivo cancer modeling. Mou H, Ozata DM, Smith JL, Sheel A, Kwan SY, Hough S, Kucukural A, Kennedy Z, Cao Y, Xue W. Genome Med. 2019 Apr 16;11(1):21. doi: 10.1186/s13073-019-0627-9. PubMed 30987660.
Backbone
  Vector backbone: single cut NH-donor
  Backbone manufacturer: Bo Feng (Addgene plasmid # 83575)
  Vector type: NHEJ donor
Growth in bacteria
  Bacterial resistance: Ampicillin, 100 μg/mL
  Growth temperature: 37°C
  Growth strain: DH5alpha
  Copy number: Unknown
Gene/Insert
  Gene/Insert name: KrasG12D
  Species: M. musculus (mouse)
  Entrez Gene: Kras (a.k.a. K-Ras, K-Ras 2, K-ras, Ki-ras, Kras-2, Kras2, c-K-ras, c-Ki-ras, p21B, ras)
Terms and licenses: Academic/Nonprofit Terms; Industry Terms: Not Available to Industry
How to cite: H516 SONIC KrasG12D-IRES-luciferase donor was a gift from Wen Xue (Addgene plasmid # 138178 ; http://n2t.net/addgene:138178 ; RRID:Addgene_138178)
