>Addgene plasmid #138178 | H516 SONIC KrasG12D-IRES-luciferase donor | depositor partial sequence | sequence record 266736 | Moues KrasG12D
ATGACTGAGTATAAACTTGTGGTGGTTGGAGCTGATGGCGTAGGCAAGAGCGCCTTGACGATACAGCTAA
TTCAGAATCACTTTGTGGATGAGTACGACCCTACGATAGAAGACTCCTACAGGAAACAAGTAGTAATTGA
TGGAGAAACCTGTCTCTTGGATATTCTCGACACAGCAGGTCAAGAGGAGTACAGTGCAATGAGGGACCAG
TACATGAGAACTGGGGAGGGCTTTCTTTGTGTATTTGCCATAAATAATACTAAATCATTTGAAGATATTC
ACCATTATAGAGAACAAATTAAAAGAGTAAAGGACTCTGAAGATGTGCCTATGGTCCTGGTAGGGAATAA
GTGTGATTTGCCTTCTAGAACAGTAGACACGAAACAGGCTCAGGAGTTAGCAAGGAGTTACGGGATTCCG
TTCATTGAGACCTCAGCAAAGACAAGACAGGGTGTTGACGATGCCTTCTATACATTAGTCCGAGAAATTC
GAAAACATAAAGAAAAGATGAGCAAAGATGGGAAGAAGAAGAAGAAGAAGTCAAGGACAAGGTGTACAGT
TATGTGA
